>Addgene plasmid #247153 | pEf1a-goldDn29-P2A-GFP | addgene full sequence | sequence record 491691 | Addgene NGS Result
TCTTCACCTAGATCCTTTTAAATTAAAAATGAAGTTTTAAATCAATCTAAAGTATATATGAGTAAACTTG
GTCTGACAGTTACCAATGCTTAATCAGTGAGGCACCTATCTCAGCGATCTGTCTATTTCGTTCATCCATA
GTTGCCTGACTCCCCGTCGTGTAGATAACTACGATACGGGAGGGCTTACCATCTGGCCCCAGTGCTGCAA
TGATACCGCGAGACCCACGCTCACCGGCTCCAGATTTATCAGCAATAAACCAGCCAGCCGGAAGGGCCGA
GCGCAGAAGTGGTCCTGCAACTTTATCCGCCTCCATCCAGTCTATTAATTGTTGCCGGGAAGCTAGAGTA
AGTAGTTCGCCAGTTAATAGTTTGCGCAACGTTGTTGCCATTGCTACAGGCATCGTGGTGTCACGCTCGT
CGTTTGGTATGGCTTCATTCAGCTCCGGTTCCCAACGATCAAGGCGAGTTACATGATCCCCCATGTTGTG
CAAAAAAGCGGTTAGCTCCTTCGGTCCTCCGATCGTTGTCAGAAGTAAGTTGGCCGCAGTGTTATCACTC
ATGGTTATGGCAGCACTGCATAATTCTCTTACTGTCATGCCATCCGTAAGATGCTTTTCTGTGACTGGTG
AGTACTCAACCAAGTCATTCTGAGAATAGTGTATGCGGCGACCGAGTTGCTCTTGCCCGGCGTCAATACG
GGATAATACCGCGCCACATAGCAGAACTTTAAAAGTGCTCATCATTGGAAAACGTTCTTCGGGGCGAAAA
CTCTCAAGGATCTTACCGCTGTTGAGATCCAGTTCGATGTAACCCACTCGTGCACCCAACTGATCTTCAG
CATCTTTTACTTTCACCAGCGTTTCTGGGTGAGCAAAAACAGGAAGGCAAAATGCCGCAAAAAAGGGAAT
AAGGGCGACACGGAAATGTTGAATACTCATACTCTTCCTTTTTCAATATTATTGAAGCATTTATCAGGGT
TATTGTCTCATGAGCGGATACATATTTGAATGTATTTAGAAAAATAAACAAATAGGGGTTCCGCGCACAT
TTCCCCGAAAAGTGCCACCTGACGTCTAAGATACATTGATGAGTTTGGACAAACCACAACTAGAATGCAG
TGAAAAAAATGCTTTATTTGTGAAATTTGTGATGCTATTGCTTTATTTGTAACCATTATAAGCTGCAATA
AACAAGTTGTTGATTATCGATAAGCTTGATATCGAATTCTTACTTGTACAGCTCGTCCATGCCGAGAGTG
ATCCCGGCGGCGGTCACGAACTCCAGCAGGACCATGTGATCGCGCTTCTCGTTGGGGTCTTTGCTCAGGG
CGGACTGGGTGCTCAGGTAGTGGTTGTCGGGCAGCAGCACGGGGCCGTCGCCGATGGGGGTGTTCTGCTG
GTAGTGGTCGGCGAGCTGCACGCTGCCGTCCTCGATGTTGTGGCGGATCTTGAAGTTCACCTTGATGCCG
TTCTTCTGCTTGTCGGCCATGATATAGACGTTGTGGCTGTTGTAGTTGTACTCCAGCTTGTGCCCCAGGA
TGTTGCCGTCCTCCTTGAAGTCGATGCCCTTCAGCTCGATGCGGTTCACCAGGGTGTCGCCCTCGAACTT
CACCTCGGCGCGGGTCTTGTAGTTGCCGTCGTCCTTGAAGAAGATGGTGCGCTCCTGGACGTAGCCTTCG
GGCATGGCGGACTTGAAGAAGTCGTGCTGCTTCATGTGGTCGGGGTAGCGGCTGAAGCACTGCACGCCGT
AGGTCAGGGTGGTCACGAGGGTGGGCCAGGGCACGGGCAGCTTGCCGGTGGTGCAGATGAACTTCAGGGT
CAGCTTGCCGTAGGTGGCATCGCCCTCGCCCTCGCCGGACACGCTGAACTTGTGGCCGTTTACGTCGCCG
TCCAGCTCGACCAGGATGGGCACCACCCCGGTGAACAGCTCCTCGCCCTTGCTCACTGGGCCAGGATTCT
CCTCGACGTCACCGCATGTTAGCAGACTTCCTCTGCCCTCTCCACTGCCGCTAGCGTGGTGGTGGTGATG
GTGACCGCCGCTGTTGATCTGAGGCAGCTTAGGATAAAGCACCAAGGTGAAGTCATCGTTTCTCTGGTGC
TTTTCTTTTCTGTAAACAGCGTAGTCCAGCACGCTCTTCAGCAGGTTGTTCTTCTTGGCAGGGTCCTGGG
TCTTGTAGTACAGTTCAAGCACGTTCTCGACTGTGGGGATGATATCCTTCTTCACTTTGTTCCGCTGCAC
CTCCTCGGCCAGAGCCTTCTCGGCGTCGTGGATGGCCTTCTTGGTATCATCGATGCGTTCAGCCAGGATG
TTGCTTCTTTCCAGGAATGTATCGATGCTGTACACGCCCTTCTCCAGCAGATTGTGCAGGTTGTCCTTCT
GCTTGTACAGGTCATTCAGTTCCTTCTCCAGCCGGTGGGGGGCTTTCTGTCTCAGGTCCACGCTGTCGTC
GTTCACCTTGGGTCTCTGATGTTTGAACCAATCGGCCTTGTACTGTGCCAGCAGCTGGTGCAGGCCTTGG
ATAATTTTGCTTTCCACGTACTCGAATCTGCTAGACTTGTTGGTACAGTATCTTTTGTAGCAGATCAGGT
GGGGGTGGCGCTTGTGGGTGTAAGGTCTATACACCATGCTGCTACCACAAATCCCGCACTTGACCAGTCC
GGCCAGGGGGTTAGTGATGCCGTTCTGGATCTGATAGGGCACGTGGTACTTCCGCTCCAGGATCTCTTGG
GCCTTCAGGTAGGTTTCCATGGACACCAGAGGTTCGTGCTTGCCCTCCACGTCGATCCATTGTTCCTTGG
GCCGCATCCGGACATCCTTTTTTTTGCCTGGTGTGATAGATTTTTTTTCCTCCTTCTTCCGCCACTGGAT
TCTGCCGGCGTACACGGCATTCTTCAAGATAGACAACACGGTGGAGACCTTCCAGGGGATGCCTGTAGGG
CTCTTGCAGAACTTGTTCAGCTCGTTGGCGATCTTGCTGGCGCCCATCCGCACGTTAGGATCGTCGTGGG
TGTACCAGTCAAAGATCATCTTCACGATAGGGGCCTGCTCAGGGTGAGGAATCAGGTACCGCTCCTTGTT
GTTTTTCTCGATGATGTAGCCGTAAGGTGGTCTTGGAGCGATGTAATTTCCCTCCTCAACTGTGGCCACT
CTGCCCCGCTGCAGTCTTCTGGTGATAAACTTGAATTCCCGCCTGGCCATGAAGGCGCCAAACTCGGCGT
ATTCCTCGTCGAACTCGTTGTTCAGGTCGTATGTTTTCAGAGGGGTGATGATCTTGGTGTTGCTATTCTT
GAAGGCCTCCAGGATAATGCCCTGCTCCTTGGTATTGCCTCTGCCCAGTCTGTCGATGTCCATGCACAGC
ACAGCGTCGTACAGTCCCTCTTCCACCCCCTTCAGTGTCTCCAGCATCTCAGGTCTGTGGATCAGAGACT
CGCCGCTGATGCCCACTTCCTCTCTGATCTTCACGATGTTCAGATTTCTTTCTTTGGCCAGCTTCAGCAG
GATGTTTCTATGTTTAGCCAGGGTTTCGCCCTCGCCCCTGGCCTCAGCTTCCAGATCGGCTCTGGACTTT
CTAAGGTGTATGAGCACCCGTTCCATGGTATATCTCCTTCTTAAAGTTAAACGGTGGCCGTACGTCACGA
CACCTGAAATGGAAGAAAAAAACTTTGAACCACTGTCTGAGGCTTGAGAATGAACCAAGATCCAAACTCA
AAAAGGGCAAATTCCAAGGAGAATTACATCAAGTGCCAAGCTGGCCTAACTTCAGTCTCCACCCACTCAG
TGTGGGGAAACTCCATCGCATAAAACCCCTCCCCCCAACCTAAAGACGACGTACTCCAAAAGCTCGAGAA
CTAATCGAGGTGCCTGGACGGCGCCCGGTACTCCGTGGAGTCACATGAAGCGACGGCTGAGGACGGAAAG
GCCCTTTTCCTTTGTGTGGGTGACTCACCCGCCCGCTCTCCCGAGCGCCGCGTCCTCCATTTTGAGCTCC
CTGCAGCAGGGCCGGGAAGCGGCCATCTTTCCGCTCACGCAACTGGTGCCGACCGGGCCAGCCTTGCCGC
CCAGGGCGGGGCGATACACGGCGGCGCGAGGCCAGGCACCAGAGCAGGCCGGCCAGCTTGAGACTACCCC
CGTCCGATTCTCGGTGGCCGCGCTCGCAGGCCCCGCCTCGCCGAACATGTGCGCTGGGACGCACGGGCCC
CGTCGCCGCCCGCGGCCCCAAAAACCGAAATACCAGTGTGCAGATCTTGGCCCGCATTTACAAGACTATC
TTGCCAGAAAAAAAGCGTCGCAGCAGGTCATCAAAAATTTTAAATGGCTAGAGACTTATCGAAAGCAGCG
AGACAGGCGCGAAGGTGCCACCAGATTCGCACGCGGCGGCCCCAGCGCCCAGGCCAGGCCTCAACTCAAG
CACGAGGCGAAGGGGCTCCTTAAGCGCAAGGCCTCGAACTCTCCCACCCACTTCCAACCCGAAGCTCGGG
ATCAAGAATCACGTACTGCAGCCAGGTGGAAGTAATTCAAGGCACGCAAGGGCCATAACCCGTAAAGAGG
CCAGGCCCGCGGGAACCACACACGGCACTTACCTGTGTTCTGGCGGCAAACCCGTTGCGAAAAAGAACGT
TCACGGCGACTACTGCACTTATATACGGTTCTCCCCCACCCTCGGGAAAAAGGCGGAGCCAGTACACGAC
ATCACTTTCCCAGTTTACCCCGCGCCACCTTCTCTAGGCACCGGTTCAATTGCCGACCCCTCCCCCCAAC
TTCTCGGGGACTGTGGGCGATGTGCGCTCTGCCCACTGACGGGCACCGGAGCCAATTCCCACTCCTTTCA
AGACCTAGAAGGTCCGCTCTTCCCTTCCTCGCTCACTGACTCGCTGCGCTCGGTCGTTCGGCTGCGGCGA
GCGGTATCAGCTCACTCAAAGGCGGTAATACGGTTATCCACAGAATCAGGGGATAACGCAGGAAAGAACA
TGTGAGCAAAAGGCCAGCAAAAGGCCAGGAACCGTAAAAAGGCCGCGTTGCTGGCGTTTTTCCATAGGCT
CCGCCCCCCTGACGAGCATCACAAAAATCGACGCTCAAGTCAGAGGTGGCGAAACCCGACAGGACTATAA
AGATACCAGGCGTTTCCCCCTGGAAGCTCCCTCGTGCGCTCTCCTGTTCCGACCCTGCCGCTTACCGGAT
ACCTGTCCGCCTTTCTCCCTTCGGGAAGCGTGGCGCTTTCTCATAGCTCACGCTGTAGGTATCTCAGTTC
GGTGTAGGTCGTTCGCTCCAAGCTGGGCTGTGTGCACGAACCCCCCGTTCAGCCCGACCGCTGCGCCTTA
TCCGGTAACTATCGTCTTGAGTCCAACCCGGTAAGACACGACTTATCGCCACTGGCAGCAGCCACTGGTA
ACAGGATTAGCAGAGCGAGGTATGTAGGCGGTGCTACAGAGTTCTTGAAGTGGTGGCCTAACTACGGCTA
CACTAGAAGAACAGTATTTGGTATCTGCGCTCTGCTGAAGCCAGTTACCTTCGGAAAAAGAGTTGGTAGC
TCTTGATCCGGCAAACAAACCACCGCTGGTAGCGGTGGTTTTTTTGTTTGCAAGCAGCAGATTACGCGCA
GAAAAAAAGGATCTCAAGAAGATCCTTTGATCTTTTCTACGGGGTCTGACGCTCAGTGGAACGAAAACTC
ACGTTAAGGGATTTTGGTCATGAGATTATCAAAAAGGA
Features (pLannotate 1.2.2; 9 found; start..end, strand, type, name):
     80..940     -  CDS            AmpR: β-lactamase; bla; confers resistance to ampicillin, carbenicillin, and related antibiotics
    941..1045    -  promoter       AmpR promoter: bla
   1077..1198    -  polyA_signal   SV40 poly(A) signal: SV40 polyadenylation signal
   1205..1229    -  misc_feature   MCS (fragment): pBluescript multiple cloning site
   1230..1946    -  CDS            EGFP: the original enhanced GFP (Yang et al., 1996) mammalian codon-optimized
   3603..3622    -  RBS            RBS (fragment): efficient ribosome binding site from bacteriophage T7 gene 10 (Olins and Rangwala, 1989)
   3635..4813    -  promoter       EF-1α promoter: strong constitutive promoter for human elongation factor EF-1α
   4820..4845    -  CDS            small t antigen (fragment): SV40 (simian virus 40) small t antigen
   5029..5617    -  rep_origin     ori: high-copy-number ColE1/pMB1/pBR322/pUC origin of replication
