[The description below was written by a language model from this plasmid's Addgene catalogue record and pLannotate feature annotations shown in this document.]
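Description:
pEf1a-goldDn29-P2A-GFP is a 5.7 kb mammalian expression plasmid built on the pCB212 backbone for transient delivery of an engineered recombinase into mammalian cells. It is maintained in E. coli through a high-copy ColE1/pUC-type origin and selected with ampicillin via the β-lactamase gene and its native promoter. There is no mammalian drug-resistance marker; the record lists GFP as the selectable marker, meaning transfected cells are identified or sorted by fluorescence.

The payload is a single transcription unit driven by the strong constitutive human EF-1α promoter and terminated by an SV40 polyadenylation signal. It encodes goldDn29, a synthetic, human codon-optimized variant of the Dn29 recombinase carrying eight substitutions (M6I, E70G, A224P, G227V, Q332K, N341K, L393P, D503N), described by the depositor as an efficient and specific variant. This is followed by a P2A self-cleaving peptide and EGFP. Ribosomal skipping at the 2A sequence yields the recombinase and the fluorescent reporter as separate proteins from one mRNA, so green fluorescence serves as a proxy for recombinase expression. The catalogue also lists a C-terminal 6xHis tag on the insert.

The automated feature table annotates the EF-1α promoter, EGFP, poly(A) signal and bacterial elements, but leaves the roughly 1.6 kb interval between promoter and EGFP unlabelled. That gap is where the recombinase and P2A coding sequences would be expected to lie. The short RBS, MCS and SV40 small t antigen fragment hits are probably residual backbone or junction sequence. The associated work concerns site-specific DNA insertion into the human genome, so the plasmid presumably supplies the recombinase for such integration experiments, although the record describes no donor or target sequences.
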