Addgene plasmid #247153: pEf1a-goldDn29-P2A-GFP
Purpose: Mammalian expression of a human codon optimized engineered goldDn29 recombinase (efficient and specific variant)
Depositing lab: Patrick Hsu. Depositing organization: Arc Institute. Publication: Site-specific DNA insertion into the human genome with engineered recombinases. Fanton A, Bartie LJ, Martins JQ, Tran VQ, Goudy L, Kernick C, Durrant MG, Wei J, Armour-Garb Z, Pawluk A, Konermann S, Marson A, Gilbert LA, Roth TL, Hsu PD. Nat Biotechnol. 2025 Nov 6. doi: 10.1038/s41587-025-02895-3. PubMed 41199024.
Backbone
  Vector backbone: pCB212
  Vector type: Mammalian Expression
  Selectable markers: GFP
Growth in bacteria
  Bacterial resistance: Ampicillin, 100 μg/mL
  Growth temperature: 37°C
  Growth strain: DH5alpha
  Copy number: High Copy
Gene/Insert
  Gene/Insert name: goldDn29-P2A-GFP
  Species: Synthetic
  Mutation: M6I/E70G/A224P/G227V/Q332K/N341K/L393P/D503N
  Promoter: Ef1a
  Tag / fusion protein: 6xHis (C terminal on insert)
  Cloning method: Gibson Cloning
Terms and licenses: Academic/Nonprofit Terms; Industry Terms: Not Available to Industry
Depositor comments: Please visit https://doi.org/10.1101/2024.11.01.621560 for bioRxiv preprint.
How to cite: pEf1a-goldDn29-P2A-GFP was a gift from Patrick Hsu (Addgene plasmid # 247153 ; http://n2t.net/addgene:247153 ; RRID:Addgene_247153)
